>Addgene plasmid #154582 | pEPYC0CM0425 | depositor full sequence | sequence record 299456 | pEPYC0CM0425 sequence 2310 bps
CACCAGCTCACCGTCTTTCATTGCCATACGAAATTCCGGATGAGCATTCATCAGGCGGGCAAGAATGTGA
ATAAAGGCCGGATAAAACTTGTGCTTATTTTTCTTTACGGTCTTTAAAAAGGCCGTAATATCCAGCTGAA
CGGTCTGGTTATAGGTACATTGAGCAACTGACTGAAATGCCTCAAAATGTTCTTTACGATGCCATTGGGA
TATATCAACGGTGGTATATCCAGTGATTTTTTTCTCCATTTTAGCTTCCTTAGCTCCTGAAAATCTCGAT
AACTCAAAAAATACGCCCGGTAGTGATCTTATTTCATTATGGTGAAAGTTGGAACCTCTTACGTGCCCGA
TCAACTCGAGTGCCACCTGACGTCTAAGAAACCATTATTATCATGACATTAACCTATAAAAATAGGCGTA
TCACGAGGCAGAATTTCAGATAAAAAAAATCCTTAGCTTTCGCTAAGGATGATTTCTGGAATTCGGTCTC
AGGAGGGAGGCGTGTCGTTTTAGTGAGGGTGGGAGCCACCATATCAGCTTAGCCAGTGGTCCCTCCACAT
GCTGATTTTCAACAAAAACTGGTATTATGACCCCCGCCGATGACGCGGGAAAAACTGGTGGTGGAGCACG
ACAACTTGTGTACAGTCACTATCAGCGCTATCATGACGTAAGCCATGACGTCTACACATGTACTATATAA
GGTTTTGCTATTCATTGAAAGCAGTAGTGACTGATTTGTATATATACTCGAGACCCTGCAGTCCGGCAAA
AAAGGGCAAGGTGTCACCACCCTGCCCTTTTTCTTTAAAACCGAAAAGATTACTTCGCGTTATGCAGGCT
TCCTCGCTCACTGACTCGCTGCGCTCGGTCGTTCGGCTGCGGCGAGCGGTATCAGCTCACTCAAAGGCGG
TAATACGGTTATCCACAGAATCAGGGGATAACGCAGGAAAGAACATGTGAGCAAAAGGCCAGCAAAAGGC
CAGGAACCGTAAAAAGGCCGCGTTGCTGGCGTTTTTCCACAGGCTCCGCCCCCCTGACGAGCATCACAAA
AATCGACGCTCAAGTCAGAGGTGGCGAAACCCGACAGGACTATAAAGATACCAGGCGTTTCCCCCTGGAA
GCTCCCTCGTGCGCTCTCCTGTTCCGACCCTGCCGCTTACCGGATACCTGTCCGCCTTTCTCCCTTCGGG
AAGCGTGGCGCTTTCTCATAGCTCACGCTGTAGGTATCTCAGTTCGGTGTAGGTCGTTCGCTCCAAGCTG
GGCTGTGTGCACGAACCCCCCGTTCAGCCCGACCGCTGCGCCTTATCCGGTAACTATCGTCTTGAGTCCA
ACCCGGTAAGACACGACTTATCGCCACTGGCAGCAGCCACTGGTAACAGGATTAGCAGAGCGAGGTATGT
AGGCGGTGCTACAGAGTTCTTGAAGTGGTGGCCTAACTACGGCTACACTAGAAGAACAGTATTTGGTATC
TGCGCTCTGCTGAAGCCAGTTACCTTCGGAAAAAGAGTTGGTAGCTCTTGATCCGGCAAACAAACCACCG
CTGGTAGCGGTGGTTTTTTTGTTTGCAAGCAGCAGATTACGCGCAGAAAAAAAGGATCTCAAGAAGATCC
TTTGATCTTTTCTACGGGGTCTGACGCTCAGTGGAACGAAAACTCACGTTAAGGGATTTTGGTCATGAGA
TTATCAAAAAGGATCTTCACCTAGATCCTTTTAAATTAAAAATGAAGTTTTAAATCAATCTAAAGTATAT
ATGAGTAAACTTGGTCTGACAGCTCGAGGCTTGGATTCTCACCAATAAAAAACGCCCGGCGGCAACCGAG
CGTTCTGAACAAATCCAGATGGAGTTCTGAGGTCATTACTGGATCTATCAACAGGAGTCCAAGCGAGCTC
GATATCAAATTACGCCCCGCCCTGCCACTCATCGCAGTACTGTTGTAATTCATTAAGCATTCTGCCGACA
TGGAAGCCATCACAAACGGCATGATGAACCTGAATCGCCAGCGGCATCAGCACCTTGTCGCCTTGCGTAT
AATATTTGCCCATGGTGAAAACGGGGGCGAAGAAGTTGTCCATATTGGCCACGTTTAAATCAAAACTGGT
GAAACTCACCCAGGGATTGGCTGAGACGAAAAACATATTCTCAATAAACCCTTTAGGGAAATAGGCCAGG
TTTTCACCGTAACACGCCACATCTTGCGAATATATGTGTAGAAACTGCCGGAAATCGTCGTGGTATTCAC
TCCAGAGCGATGAAAACGTTTCAGTTTGCTCATGGAAAACGGTGTAACAAGGGTGAACACTATCCCATAT
Features (pLannotate 1.2.2; 6 found; start..end, strand, type, name):
    250..347     -  promoter       cat promoter: promoter of the E. coli cat gene encoding chloramphenicol acetyltransferase
    433..476     -  terminator     bacterial terminator: putative bacterial transcription terminator
    762..819     +  terminator     his operon terminator: This putative transcriptin terminator from the E. coli his operon has a 2-bp deletion introduced during synthesis. Its efficiency has not been determined.
   1014..1602    -  rep_origin     ori: high-copy-number ColE1/pMB1/pBR322/pUC origin of replication
   1785..1879    -  terminator     lambda t0 terminator: transcription terminator from phage lambda
   1903..249     -  CDS            cat (across the origin): CAT_ECOLX - Experimental evidence at protein level: Swiss-Prot protein existence level 1. This enzyme is an effector of chloramphenicol resistance in bacteria. From Escherichia coli. This protein is used as a marker in many commonly used cloning vectors, such as pACYC184.
