[The description below was written by a language model from this plasmid's Addgene catalogue record and pLannotate feature annotations shown in this document.]
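Description:
pEPYC0CM0425 is a small (2,310 bp) Phytobricks Level 0 part plasmid built in the pUAP1 universal acceptor backbone, a synthetic-biology vector used to domesticate standard DNA parts for Type IIS (Golden Gate/MoClo-style) assembly. It is maintained in E. coli at high copy number through a ColE1/pUC-type origin of replication. Selection is with chloramphenicol, conferred by the cat gene (chloramphenicol acetyltransferase), which is driven by its native cat promoter and followed by the phage lambda t0 terminator. In the annotated map the cat coding sequence spans the numbering origin of the circular sequence.

The payload is MinSyn_119, a synthetic sequence that was inserted using BpiI sites, which were destroyed during cloning, as expected for a Type IIS enzyme that cuts outside its recognition site. The associated publication concerns the rational design of minimal synthetic promoters for plants, so MinSyn_119 is most likely one of these designed minimal promoters. The record, however, gives no details of its composition, its regulatory motifs or its expression strength, and the automated feature table does not annotate the insert at all. The insert probably lies in the unannotated region between a putative bacterial terminator and the his operon terminator. These two elements face each other and would insulate the cloned part from transcription originating in the backbone.

As a Level 0 part, the plasmid is not an expression construct in itself. It serves as a sequence-verified source of a standard part that can be released and combined with coding sequences, terminators and other standard parts into plant transcriptional units in higher-level assembly vectors.
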