Addgene plasmid #154582: pEPYC0CM0425
Purpose: Phytobricks Level 0 part
Depositing lab: Nicola Patron. Depositing organization: Earlham Institute. Publication: Rational design of minimal synthetic promoters for plants. Cai YM, Kallam K, Tidd H, Gendarini G, Salzman A, Patron NJ. Nucleic Acids Res. 2020 Aug 28. pii: 5897334. doi: 10.1093/nar/gkaa682. PubMed 32856047.
Backbone
  Vector backbone: pUAP1
  Vector type: Synthetic Biology
Growth in bacteria
  Bacterial resistance: Chloramphenicol, 25 μg/mL
  Growth temperature: 37°C
  Growth strain: NEB Stable
  Copy number: High Copy
Gene/Insert
  Gene/Insert name: MinSyn_119
  Species: Synthetic
  Cloning method: Restriction Enzyme; 5′ cloning site BpiI (destroyed during cloning); 3′ cloning site BpiI (destroyed during cloning)
Terms and licenses: Academic/Nonprofit Terms; Industry Terms: Not Available to Industry
Depositor comments: Please visit https://www.biorxiv.org/content/10.1101/2020.05.14.095406v1 for bioRxiv preprint.
How to cite: pEPYC0CM0425 was a gift from Nicola Patron (Addgene plasmid # 154582 ; http://n2t.net/addgene:154582 ; RRID:Addgene_154582)
